Addgene plasmid #168078: cyterm-mTq2 pDRF1-GW
Purpose: Expresses Cyterm-mTq2 to check for monomericity.
Depositing lab: Bas Teusink. Depositing organization: Vrije Universiteit Amsterdam. Publication: In vivo characterisation of fluorescent proteins in budding yeast. Botman D, de Groot DH, Schmidt P, Goedhart J, Teusink B. Sci Rep. 2019 Feb 19;9(1):2234. doi: 10.1038/s41598-019-38913-z. PubMed 30783202.
Backbone
  Vector backbone: pDRF1-GW
  Vector type: Yeast Expression
  Selectable markers: URA3
Growth in bacteria
  Bacterial resistance: Ampicillin, 100 μg/mL
  Growth temperature: 37°C
  Growth strain: DH5alpha
  Copy number: High Copy
Gene/Insert
  Gene/Insert name: cyterm-mTq2
  Species: Synthetic
  Cloning method: Restriction Enzyme; 5′ cloning site Unknown (unknown if destroyed); 3′ cloning site Unknown (unknown if destroyed)
Terms and licenses: Academic/Nonprofit Terms; Industry Terms: Not Available to Industry
How to cite: cyterm-mTq2 pDRF1-GW was a gift from Bas Teusink (Addgene plasmid # 168078 ; http://n2t.net/addgene:168078 ; RRID:Addgene_168078)
