[The description below was written by a language model from this plasmid's Addgene catalogue record and pLannotate feature annotations shown in this document.]
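Description:
cyterm-mTq2 pDRF1-GW is a yeast expression plasmid built on the pDRF1-GW backbone, a Gateway-compatible episomal shuttle vector for Saccharomyces cerevisiae. In E. coli it is maintained at high copy through a ColE1/pUC-type origin and selected with ampicillin via the β-lactamase gene. In yeast it replicates from the 2μ origin and is selected by uracil prototrophy through the URA3 marker, which can also be counterselected with 5-FOA. An f1 origin, lac promoter/operator remnants and a lacZα fragment are backbone leftovers without a role in the yeast experiment.

The payload sits between attB1 and attB2 sites and reads on the reverse strand of the sequenced record. It consists of a short N-terminal fragment annotated as rabbit cytochrome P450 CYP2C1 (the "CytERM" element, which anchors the fusion to the cytoplasmic face of the endoplasmic reticulum membrane). A short unannotated stretch separates it from mTurquoise2, an enhanced monomeric cyan fluorescent protein annotated as mammalian codon-optimized. The ADH1 terminator lies downstream of the cassette. The feature table does not annotate a full yeast promoter upstream of attB1, only fragmentary matches to yeast genomic sequence, so the promoter driving expression is not stated in the record.

According to the record, the plasmid expresses Cyterm-mTq2 to check for monomericity. In this type of assay, ER-anchored fluorescent proteins that tend to oligomerise reorganise the ER membrane into bright stacked structures, whereas truly monomeric proteins leave a normal reticular pattern. The construct comes from a study characterising fluorescent proteins in vivo in budding yeast.
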