Features (pLannotate 1.2.2; 28 found; start..end, strand, type, name):
    522..565     -  misc_feature   MCS (fragment): multiple cloning site
    560..646     -  CDS            CYP2C1 (fragment): CP2C1_RABIT - Experimental evidence at protein level: Swiss-Prot protein existence level 1. Cytochromes P450 are a group of heme-thiolate monooxygenases. In liver microsomes, this enzyme is involved in an NADPH-dependent electron transport pathway. It oxidizes a variety of structurally unrelated compounds, including steroids, fatty acids, and xenobiotics. From Oryctolagus cuniculus (Rabbit).
    690..713     -  misc_feature   MCS (fragment): multiple cloning site
    714..738     -  protein_bind   attB1: mutant version of attB; recombination site for the Gateway® BP reaction BP Clonase™
    975..1058    -  CDS            YG007_YEAST: Protein predicted: Swiss-Prot protein existence level 4. From Saccharomyces cerevisiae (strain ATCC 204508 / S288c) (Baker's yeast).
   1163..1179    +  promoter       ARG4 promoter (fragment): S. cerevisiae ARG4
   1281..1535    +  CDS            BRP1 (fragment): BRP1_YEAST - Protein predicted: Swiss-Prot protein existence level 4. From Saccharomyces cerevisiae (strain ATCC 204508 / S288c) (Baker's yeast).
   1546..1974    +  rep_origin     f1 ori (sequence partly withheld): f1 bacteriophage origin of replication; arrow indicates direction of (+) strand synthesis
   2055..2071    -  protein_bind   lac operator: The lac repressor binds to the lac operator to inhibit transcription in E. coli. This inhibition can be relieved by adding lactose or isopropyl-β-D-thiogalactopyranoside (IPTG). lac repressor encoded by lacI
   2079..2109    -  promoter       lac promoter: promoter for the E. coli lac operon
   2124..2145    -  protein_bind   CAP binding site: CAP binding activates transcription in the presence of cAMP. E. coli catabolite activator protein
   2158..2250    -  CDS            lacI (fragment): lac repressor; lacI; The lac repressor binds to the lac operator to inhibit transcription in E. coli. This inhibition can be relieved by adding lactose or isopropyl-β-D-thiogalactopyranoside (IPTG).
   2433..3021    -  rep_origin     ori: high-copy-number ColE1/pMB1/pBR322/pUC origin of replication
   3192..4052    -  CDS            AmpR: β-lactamase; bla; confers resistance to ampicillin, carbenicillin, and related antibiotics
   4053..4157    -  promoter       AmpR promoter: bla
   4268..4483    +  promoter       URA3 promoter: S. cerevisiae URA3
   4484..5287    +  CDS            URA3: orotidine-5'-phosphate decarboxylase, required for uracil biosynthesis; S. cerevisiae URA3; yeast auxotrophic marker, counterselectable with 5-fluoroorotic acid (5-FOA)
   5377..5393    +  promoter       tet promoter (fragment): E. coli promoter for tetracycline efflux protein gene
   5398..6744    +  rep_origin     2μ ori: yeast 2μ plasmid origin of replication
   6898..6981    -  CDS            RAF1 (fragment): RAF_YEAST - Experimental evidence at transcript level: Swiss-Prot protein existence level 2. Antagonizes transcriptional repression of recombinase FLP by REP1-REP2. May play a role in plasmid partitioning. From Saccharomyces cerevisiae (strain ATCC 204508 / S288c) (Baker's yeast).
   6986..7037    +  misc_feature   bom (fragment): basis of mobility region from pBR322
   7043..7200    -  CDS            lacZα (fragment): LacZα fragment of β-galactosidase; lacZ fragment
   7208..7395    -  terminator     ADH1 terminator: S. cerevisiae ADH1; transcription terminator for the S. cerevisiae alcohol dehydrogenase 1 (ADH1) gene
   7399..7542    -  CDS            ADH1 (fragment): ADH1_YEAST - Also known as ADC1. Experimental evidence at protein level: Swiss-Prot protein existence level 1. This isozyme preferentially catalyzes the conversion of primary unbranched alcohols to their corresponding aldehydes. Also shows activity toward secondary alcohols. From Saccharomyces cerevisiae (strain ATCC 204508 / S288c) (Baker's yeast).
   7543..7561    +  promoter       T7 promoter: promoter for bacteriophage T7 RNA polymerase
   7570..7596    -  misc_feature   MCS (fragment): pBluescript multiple cloning site
   7624..7648    +  protein_bind   attB2: mutant version of attB; recombination site for the Gateway® BP reaction BP Clonase™
   7657..508     -  CDS            mTurquoise2 (across the origin): enhanced monomeric variant of CFP (Goedhart et al., 2012) mammalian codon-optimized
>Addgene plasmid #168078 | cyterm-mTq2 pDRF1-GW | addgene full sequence | sequence record 332104 | Addgene NGS Result
GGCGGATCTTGAAGTTGGCCTTGATGCCGTTCTTCTGCTTGTCGGCGGTGATATAGACGTTGTCGCTAAA
GTAGTTGTACTCCAGCTTGTGCCCCAGGATGTTGCCGTCCTCCTTGAAGTCGATGCCCTTCAGCTCGATG
CGGTTCACCAGGGTGTCGCCCTCGAACTTCACCTCGGCGCGGGTCTTGTAGTTGCCGTCGTCCTTGAAGA
AGATGGTGCGCTCCTGGACGTAGCCTTCGGGCATGGCGGACTTGAAGAAGTCGTGCTGCTTCATGTGGTC
GGGGTAGCGGGCGAAGCACTGCACGCCCCAGGACAGGGTGGTCACGAGGGTGGGCCAGGGCACGGGCAGC
TTGCCGGTGGTGCAGATGAACTTCAGGGTCAGCTTGCCGTAGGTGGCATCGCCCTCGCCCTCGCCGGACA
CGCTGAACTTGTGGCCGTTTACGTCGCCGTCCAGCTCGACCAGGATGGGCACCACCCCGGTGAACAGCTC
CTCGCCCTTGCTCACCATGGTGGCGACCGGTGGATCCCGGGCCCGCGGTACCGTCGACTGCAGAATTCGA
AGCTTCCCTCCCCCATAGCTCTGTTTCCAGAGTGAAAGGAGAAGCAAACAGGAGAGACAGAGCCCCAGCA
CCACCACAGGATCCATGGGAGCCTTCTCTTCCTGACAACTGGAAGCTGCAAGGGGTACCAGATCTGAGTC
CGGTAGCGCTAGCAGCCTGCTTTTTTGTACAAACTTGTGATGGCCGCGAATTCACTAGTCGAGGCTGGGG
TATATTTTTTTTCTTTCTTTTGAATGTGTGTATAAAAGAGAGAAAAAATGGTTATTTTCCAATTAATTAA
TTATTAACGATTGTTAAAGAAAAAATTTATCAACGAGGTTGATAGAAAAAAAAAGTTTTTGTAGATATAG
AAGAAAAAAAGATTTTCACTATTGGTGTTATAGGAAAGAAAGAGAAAAAATTTAAGAGAAATTAGATGTT
AGACGATAATGATAGGACATTTGAAAATAATACAATATTTGGCCTTTTTATATAATCGAAACTAATGGAG
GGGAGCATAAGCGGTACCCACCATCGACCACGTTTCGTCACCGGTCATAATTGGAATAAACAAAACAAAC
AAACGAACTAAAGAGTGTGAGAGTAACAATTTCCACAGAGGTAAAAAAAAAAAAAAGGAAAACAGAAACA
AAAAAAGCTCATAGTTCTACTATAGCTTCTTCAGACTTTCTGTGAACGAGGGAAAAAGACAACAAAAAAG
CAATGGATAAACGGTCTCGATCGAGGCCTGGAAGTGCCGCATTAGGAAATACAGATGCAATGCGCGCGAG
TTTACGAAATTCTCGCAGGAGTTTCTCCGGCCATGTGCGGCTGGTTCTACGTCTCGTGTATGGGTTTATT
TCTGCGGTAATTATCGCCGGATCTCCGCTTCGAGACCGGGTTTGTTTTCAAATTACCGGAAAAGGTCAGG
CAAAACAGAGTGATGTATGGGTGATCCCAGCAATGCCTGTTTATGTTTCTCCGTTTCAGGAAGCTTGGCG
AATGG
[124 nt withheld, positions 1546-1669]
C
[91 nt withheld, positions 1671-1761]
A
[49 nt withheld, positions 1763-1811]
CCTTTGACGTTGGAGTCCACGTTCTTT
[37 nt withheld, positions 1839-1875]
ACCCTATCTCGGTCTATTCTTTTGATTTATAAGGGATTTTGCCGATTTCGGCCTATTGGTTAAAAAATGA
GCTGATTTAACAAAAATTTAACGCGAATTTTAACAAAATATTAACGCTTACAATTTCCTGATGCGGTAAG
CTTGGCGTAATCATGGTCATAGCTGTTTCCTGTGTGAAATTGTTATCCGCTCACAATTCCACACAACATA
CGAGCCGGAAGCATAAAGTGTAAAGCCTGGGGTGCCTAATGAGTGAGCTAACTCACATTAATTGCGTTGC
GCTCACTGCCCGCTTTCCAGTCGGGAAACCTGTCGTGCCAGCTGCATTAATGAATCGGCCAACGCGCGGG
GAGAGGCGGTTTGCGTATTGGGCGCTCTTCCGCTTCCTCGCTCACTGACTCGCTGCGCTCGGTCGTTCGG
CTGCGGCGAGCGGTATCAGCTCACTCAAAGGCGGTAATACGGTTATCCACAGAATCAGGGGATAACGCAG
GAAAGAACATGTGAGCAAAAGGCCAGCAAAAGGCCAGGAACCGTAAAAAGGCCGCGTTGCTGGCGTTTTT
CCATAGGCTCCGCCCCCCTGACGAGCATCACAAAAATCGACGCTCAAGTCAGAGGTGGCGAAACCCGACA
GGACTATAAAGATACCAGGCGTTTCCCCCTGGAAGCTCCCTCGTGCGCTCTCCTGTTCCGACCCTGCCGC
TTACCGGATACCTGTCCGCCTTTCTCCCTTCGGGAAGCGTGGCGCTTTCTCATAGCTCACGCTGTAGGTA
TCTCAGTTCGGTGTAGGTCGTTCGCTCCAAGCTGGGCTGTGTGCACGAACCCCCCGTTCAGCCCGACCGC
TGCGCCTTATCCGGTAACTATCGTCTTGAGTCCAACCCGGTAAGACACGACTTATCGCCACTGGCAGCAG
CCACTGGTAACAGGATTAGCAGAGCGAGGTATGTAGGCGGTGCTACAGAGTTCTTGAAGTGGTGGCCTAA
CTACGGCTACACTAGAAGAACAGTATTTGGTATCTGCGCTCTGCTGAAGCCAGTTACCTTCGGAAAAAGA
GTTGGTAGCTCTTGATCCGGCAAACAAACCACCGCTGGTAGCGGTGGTTTTTTTGTTTGCAAGCAGCAGA
TTACGCGCAGAAAAAAAGGATCTCAAGAAGATCCTTTGATCTTTTCTACGGGGTCTGACGCTCAGTGGAA
CGAAAACTCACGTTAAGGGATTTTGGTCATGAGATTATCAAAAAGGATCTTCACCTAGATCCTTTTAAAT
TAAAAATGAAGTTTTAAATCAATCTAAAGTATATATGAGTAAACTTGGTCTGACAGTTACCAATGCTTAA
TCAGTGAGGCACCTATCTCAGCGATCTGTCTATTTCGTTCATCCATAGTTGCCTGACTCCCCGTCGTGTA
GATAACTACGATACGGGAGGGCTTACCATCTGGCCCCAGTGCTGCAATGATACCGCGAGACCCACGCTCA
CCGGCTCCAGATTTATCAGCAATAAACCAGCCAGCCGGAAGGGCCGAGCGCAGAAGTGGTCCTGCAACTT
TATCCGCCTCCATCCAGTCTATTAATTGTTGCCGGGAAGCTAGAGTAAGTAGTTCGCCAGTTAATAGTTT
GCGCAACGTTGTTGCCATTGCTACAGGCATCGTGGTGTCACGCTCGTCGTTTGGTATGGCTTCATTCAGC
TCCGGTTCCCAACGATCAAGGCGAGTTACATGATCCCCCATGTTGTGCAAAAAAGCGGTTAGCTCCTTCG
GTCCTCCGATCGTTGTCAGAAGTAAGTTGGCCGCAGTGTTATCACTCATGGTTATGGCAGCACTGCATAA
TTCTCTTACTGTCATGCCATCCGTAAGATGCTTTTCTGTGACTGGTGAGTACTCAACCAAGTCATTCTGA
GAATAGTGTATGCGGCGACCGAGTTGCTCTTGCCCGGCGTCAATACGGGATAATACCGCGCCACATAGCA
GAACTTTAAAAGTGCTCATCATTGGAAAACGTTCTTCGGGGCGAAAACTCTCAAGGATCTTACCGCTGTT
GAGATCCAGTTCGATGTAACCCACTCGTGCACCCAACTGATCTTCAGCATCTTTTACTTTCACCAGCGTT
TCTGGGTGAGCAAAAACAGGAAGGCAAAATGCCGCAAAAAAGGGAATAAGGGCGACACGGAAATGTTGAA
TACTCATACTCTTCCTTTTTCAATATTATTGAAGCATTTATCAGGGTTATTGTCTCATGAGCGGATACAT
ATTTGAATGTATTTAGAAAAATAAACAAATAGGGGTTCCGCGCACATTTCCCCGAAAAGTGCCACCTGAC
GTCTAAGAAACCATTATTATCATGACATTAACCTATAAAAATAGGCGTATCACGAGGCCCTTTCGTCTTC
AAGAATTAGCTTTTCAATTCATCATTTTTTTTTTATTCTTTTTTTTGATTTCGGTTTCCTTGAAATTTTT
TTGATTCGGTAATCTCCGAACAGAAGGAAGAACGAAGGAAGGAGCACAGACTTAGATTGGTATATATACG
CATATGTAGTGTTGAAGAAACATGAAATTGCCCAGTATTCTTAACCCAACTGCACAGAACAAAAACATGC
AGGAAACGAAGATAAATCATGTCGAAAGCTACATATAAGGAACGTGCTGCTACTCATCCTAGTCCTGTTG
CTGCCAAGCTATTTAATATCATGCACGAAAAGCAAACAAACTTGTGTGCTTCATTGGATGTTCGTACCAC
CAAGGAATTACTGGAGTTAGTTGAAGCATTAGGTCCCAAAATTTGTTTACTAAAAACACATGTGGATATC
TTGACTGATTTTTCCATGGAGGGCACAGTTAAGCCGCTAAAGGCATTATCCGCCAAGTACAATTTTTTAC
TCTTCGAAGACAGAAAATTTGCTGACATTGGTAATACAGTCAAATTGCAGTACTCTGCGGGTGTATACAG
AATAGCAGAATGGGCAGACATTACGAATGCACACGGTGTGGTGGGCCCAGGTATTGTTAGCGGTTTGAAG
CAGGCGGCAGAAGAAGTAACAAAGGAACCTAGAGGCCTTTTGATGTTAGCAGAATTGTCATGCAAGGGCT
CCCTATCTACTGGAGAATATACTAAGGGTACTGTTGACATTGCGAAGAGCGACAAAGATTTTGTTATCGG
CTTTATTGCTCAAAGAGACATGGGTGGAAGAGATGAAGGTTACGATTGGTTGATTATGACACCCGGTGTG
GGTTTAGATGACAAGGGAGACGCATTGGGTCAACAGTATAGAACCGTGGATGATGTGGTCTCTACAGGAT
CTGACATTATTATTGTTGGAAGAGGACTATTTGCAAAGGGAAGGGATGCTAAGGTAGAGGGTGAACGTTA
CAGAAAAGCAGGCTGGGAAGCATATTTGAGAAGATGCGGCCAGCAAAACTAAAAAACTGTATTATAAGTA
AATGCATGTATACTAAACTCACAAATTAGAGCTTCAATTTAATTATATCAGTTATTACCCAATTCTCATG
TTTGACAGCTTATCATCGGATCGATCCAATATCAAAGGAAATGATAGCATTGAAGGATGAGACTAATCCA
ATTGAGGAGTGGCAGCATATAGAACAGCTAAAGGGTAGTGCTGAAGGAAGCATACGATACCCCGCATGGA
ATGGGATAATATCACAGGAGGTACTAGACTACCTTTCATCCTACATAAATAGACGCATATAAGTACGCAT
TTAAGCATAAACACGCACTATGCCGTTCTTCTCATGTATATATATATACAGGCAACACGCAGATATAGGT
GCGACGTGAACAGTGAGCTGTATGTGCGCAGCTCGCGTTGCATTTTCGGAAGCGCTCGTTTTCGGAAACG
CTTTGAAGTTCCTATTCCGAAGTTCCTATTCTCTAGCTAGAAAGTATAGGAACTTCAGAGCGCTTTTGAA
AACCAAAAGCGCTCTGAAGACGCACTTTCAAAAAACCAAAAACGCACCGGACTGTAACGAGCTACTAAAA
TATTGCGAATACCGCTTCCACAAACATTGCTCAAAAGTATCTCTTTGCTATATATCTCTGTGCTATATCC
CTATATAACCTACCCATCCACCTTTCGCTCCTTGAACTTGCATCTAAACTCGACCTCTACATTTTTTATG
TTTATCTCTAGTATTACTCTTTAGACAAAAAAATTGTAGTAAGAACTATTCATAGAGTGAATCGAAAACA
ATACGAAAATGTAAACATTTCCTATACGTAGTATATAGAGACAAAATAGAAGAAACCGTTCATAATTTTC
TGACCAATGAAGAATCATCAACGCTATCACTTTCTGTTCACAAAGTATGCGCAATCCACATCGGTATAGA
ATATAATCGGGGATGCCTTTATCTTGAAAAAATGCACCCGCAGCTTCGCTAGTAATCAGTAAACGCGGGA
AGTGGAGTCAGGCTTTTTTTATGGAAGAGAAAATAGACACCAAAGTAGCCTTCTTCTAACCTTAACGGAC
CTACAGTGCAAAAAGTTATCAAGAGACTGCATTATAGAGCGCACAAAGGAGAAAAAAAGTAATCTAAGAT
GCTTTGTTAGAAAAATAGCGCTCTCGGGATGCATTTTTGTAGAACAAAAAAGAAGTATAGATTCTTTGTT
GGTAAAATAGCGCTCTCGCGTTGCATTTCTGTTCTGTAAAAATGCAGCTCAGATTCTTTGTTTGAAAAAT
TAGCGCTCTCGCGTTGCATTTTTGTTTTACAAAAATGAAGCACAGATTCTTCGTTGGTAAAATAGCGCTT
TCGCGTTGCATTTCTGTTCTGTAAAAATGCAGCTCAGATTCTTTGTTTGAAAAATTAGCGCTCTCGCGTT
GCATTTTTGTTCTACAAAATGAAGCACAGATGCTTCGTTAACAAAGATATGCTATTGAAGTGCAAGATGG
AAACGCAGAAAATGAACCGGGGATGCGACGTGCAAGATTACCTATGCAATAGATGCAATAGTTTCTCCAG
GAACCGAAATACATACATTGTCTTCCGTAAAGCGCTAGACTATATATTATTATACAGGTTCAAATATACT
ATCTGTTTCAGGGAAAACTCCCAGGTTCGGATGTTCAAAATTCAATGATGGGTAACAAGTACGATCCGAT
TATGCGGTGTGAAATACCGCACAGATGCGTAAGGAGAAAATACCGCATCAGGCGCCATTCGCCATTCAGG
CTGCGCAACTGTTGGGAAGGGCGATCGGTGCGGGCCTCTTCGCTATTACGCCAGCTGGCGAAAGGGGGAT
GTGCTGCAAGGCGATTAAGTTGGGTAACGCCAGGGTTTTCCCAGTCACGACGTTGTAAAACGACGGCCAG
TGAATTGGCATGCCGGTAGAGGTGTGGTCAATAAGAGCGACCTCATGCTATACCTGAGAAAGCAACCTGA
CCTACAGGAAAGAGTTACTCAAGAATAAGAATTTTCGTTTTAAAACCTAAGAGTCACTTTAAAATTTGTA
TACACTTATTTTTTTTATAACTTATTTAATAATAAAAATCATAAATCATAAGAAATTCGCTTATTTAGAA
GTGTCAACAACGTATCTACCAACGATTTGACCCTTTTCCATCTTTTCGTAAATTTCTGGCAAGGTAGACA
AGCCGACAACCTTGATTGGAGACTTGACCAAACCTCTGGCGAAGAAGTCCAAAGCTGGATCCGCGCGTAA
TACGACTCACTATAGGGCGAATTGGGTACCGGGCCCCCCCTCGAGGTCGACCTGCAGCGGCCATCATGAA
TTAACTACACCACTTTGTACAAGAAAGCTGGGTGCGGCCGCTTACTTGTACAGCTCGTCCATGCCGAGAG
TGATCCCGGCGGCGGTCACGAACTCCAGCAGGACCATGTGATCGCGCTTCTCGTTGGGGTCTTTGCTCAG
CTTGGACTGGGTGCTCAGGTAGTGGTTGTCGGGCAGCAGCACGGGGCCGTCGCCGATGGGGGTGTTCTGC
TGGTAGTGGTCGGCGAGCTGCACGCCGCCGTCCTCGATGTTGT
